Addgene plasmid #142596: TFORF0324
Purpose: Lentiviral vector for overexpressing transcription factor ORFs with unique 24-bp barcodes. Barcodes facilitate identification of transcription factors in pooled screens.
Depositing lab: Feng Zhang. Depositing organization: Broad Institute. Publication: A transcription factor atlas of directed differentiation. Joung J, Ma S, Tay T, Geiger-Schuller KR, Kirchgatterer PC, Verdine VK, Guo B, Arias-Garcia MA, Allen WE, Singh A, Kuksenko O, Abudayyeh OO, Gootenberg JS, Fu Z, Macrae RK, Buenrostro JD, Regev A, Zhang F. Cell. 2023 Jan 5;186(1):209-229.e26. doi: 10.1016/j.cell.2022.11.026. PubMed 36608654.
Backbone
  Vector backbone: pLX_TRC317
  Backbone manufacturer: Broad Institute Genetic Perturbation Platform
  Backbone size w/o insert (bp): 8264
  Vector type: Mammalian Expression, Lentiviral
  Selectable markers: Puromycin
Growth in bacteria
  Bacterial resistance: Ampicillin, 100 μg/mL
  Growth temperature: 37°C
  Growth strain: NEB Stable
  Copy number: High Copy
Gene/Insert
  Gene/Insert name: LCORL
  Species: H. sapiens (human)
  Insert size (bp): 1058
  Entrez Gene: LCORL (a.k.a. MLR1)
  Promoter: EF1a
  Cloning method: Unknown
  Sequencing primers: 5′ GGGTGGAGACTGAAGTTAGGCCAG; 3′ CACATAGCGTAAAAGGAGCAACATAG
Terms and licenses: Academic/Nonprofit Terms; Industry Terms: Not Available to Industry
Depositor comments: NM_153686,ENST00000326877 . The transcription factor ORF portion of this plasmid was synthesized by Genewiz. Please test multiple small colonies in case of plasmid recombination. To make this collection available in a timely manner, a portion of this collection was not fully sequenced by Addgene. If an Addgene verified full plasmid sequence is not available, please contact us prior to placing an order to request the full sequence.
How to cite: TFORF0324 was a gift from Feng Zhang (Addgene plasmid # 142596 ; http://n2t.net/addgene:142596 ; RRID:Addgene_142596)
