[The description below was written by a language model from this plasmid's Addgene catalogue record and pLannotate feature annotations shown in this document.]
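Description:
TFORF0324 is a third-generation-style, self-inactivating lentiviral expression plasmid built on the pLX_TRC317 backbone and carrying the human transcription factor LCORL (also known as MLR1) as its insert. It belongs to a barcoded collection of transcription factor ORFs in which each clone is paired with a unique 24-bp barcode, so that the factor delivered to a given cell can be identified in pooled overexpression screens. In bacteria the plasmid is maintained through a high-copy ColE1/pUC-type origin and ampicillin resistance (β-lactamase). An f1 origin and remnants of a lac/T7/T3 cloning region are also present in the backbone.

The viral portion begins with an RSV promoter fused to a truncated HIV-1 5' LTR, which allows Tat-independent production of genomic RNA in packaging cells. This is followed by the Ψ packaging signal with a short gag fragment and the Rev response element. An SV40 early promoter drives the puromycin N-acetyltransferase gene for selection of transduced mammalian cells. Downstream, after a cPPT/CTS element that aids nuclear import of the viral genome, the strong constitutive EF-1α promoter drives the LCORL ORF. The automated annotation matches LCORL over only part of the recorded 1,058-bp insert. The barcode is not annotated as a feature, and a short U6-derived fragment lies between the ORF and the WPRE. The WPRE enhances transcript stability and expression. The ΔU3 3' LTR inactivates the viral promoter after integration, and an SV40 poly(A) signal follows it. The depositor notes that the ORF was synthesized and that the plasmid can recombine during propagation. The construct is used for stable LCORL overexpression, for example in directed-differentiation screens.
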