Features (pLannotate 1.2.2; 31 found; start..end, strand, type, name):
      5..231     +  promoter       RSV promoter: Rous sarcoma virus enhancer/promoter
    232..412     +  LTR            5' LTR (truncated): truncated 5' long terminal repeat (LTR) from HIV-1
    459..584     +  misc_feature   HIV-1 Ψ: packaging signal of human immunodeficiency virus type 1
    568..931     +  CDS            HIV-1 gag (fragment): gag protein from human immunodeficiency virus 1; gag
   1077..1310    +  misc_feature   RRE: The Rev response element (RRE) of HIV-1 allows for Rev-dependent mRNA export from the nucleus to the cytoplasm.
   1687..1713    +  CDS            Rev (fragment): human immunodeficiency virus 1 (HIV-1) Rev protein; rev; enhances nuclear export of unspliced and incompletely spliced viral mRNAs
   1720..1743    +  promoter       SV40 promoter (fragment): SV40 early promoter
   1744..1815    +  promoter       SV40 promoter (fragment): SV40 enhancer and early promoter
   1839..1974    +  rep_origin     SV40 ori: SV40 origin of replication
   2020..2616    +  CDS            PuroR (fragment): puromycin N-acetyltransferase; pac from Streptomyces; confers resistance to puromycin
   2665..2782    +  misc_feature   cPPT/CTS: central polypurine tract and central termination sequence of HIV-1
   2847..2913    +  CDS            small t antigen (fragment): SV40 (simian virus 40) small t antigen
   2920..4098    +  promoter       EF-1α promoter: strong constitutive promoter for human elongation factor EF-1α
   4115..4900    +  CDS            LCORL (fragment): LCORL_HUMAN - Experimental evidence at protein level: Swiss-Prot protein existence level 1. May act as transcription activator that binds DNA elements with the sequence 5'-CCCTATCGATCGATCTCTACCT-3'. May play a role in spermatogenesis (By similarity). From Homo sapiens (Human).
   5084..5137    +  promoter       U6 promoter (fragment): RNA polymerase III promoter for human U6 snRNA
   5179..5767    +  misc_feature   WPRE: woodchuck hepatitis virus posttranscriptional regulatory element
   5818..5837    +  misc_feature   cPPT/CTS (fragment): central polypurine tract and central termination sequence of HIV-1
   5839..6072    +  LTR            3' LTR (ΔU3): self-inactivating 3' long terminal repeat (LTR) from HIV-1
   6150..6271    +  polyA_signal   SV40 poly(A) signal: SV40 polyadenylation signal
   6311..6446    +  rep_origin     SV40 ori: SV40 origin of replication
   6467..6485    -  promoter       T7 promoter: promoter for bacteriophage T7 RNA polymerase
   6493..6648    +  CDS            lacZα (fragment): LacZα fragment of β-galactosidase; lacZ fragment
   6653..7081    +  rep_origin     f1 ori (sequence partly withheld): f1 bacteriophage origin of replication; arrow indicates direction of (+) strand synthesis
   7134..7238    +  promoter       AmpR promoter: bla
   7239..8099    +  CDS            AmpR: β-lactamase; bla; confers resistance to ampicillin, carbenicillin, and related antibiotics
   8270..8858    +  rep_origin     ori: high-copy-number ColE1/pMB1/pBR322/pUC origin of replication
   9041..9133    +  CDS            lacI (fragment): lac repressor; lacI; The lac repressor binds to the lac operator to inhibit transcription in E. coli. This inhibition can be relieved by adding lactose or isopropyl-β-D-thiogalactopyranoside (IPTG).
   9146..9167    +  protein_bind   CAP binding site: CAP binding activates transcription in the presence of cAMP. E. coli catabolite activator protein
   9182..9212    +  promoter       lac promoter: promoter for the E. coli lac operon
   9220..9236    +  protein_bind   lac operator: The lac repressor binds to the lac operator to inhibit transcription in E. coli. This inhibition can be relieved by adding lactose or isopropyl-β-D-thiogalactopyranoside (IPTG). lac repressor encoded by lacI
   9281..9299    +  promoter       T3 promoter: promoter for bacteriophage T3 RNA polymerase
>Addgene plasmid #142596 | TFORF0324 | addgene full sequence | sequence record 397454 | Addgene NGS Result
TTAATGTAGTCTTATGCAATACTCTTGTAGTCTTGCAACATGGTAACGATGAGTTAGCAACATGCCTTAC
AAGGAGAGAAAAAGCACCGTGCATGCCGATTGGTGGAAGTAAGGTGGTACGATCGTGCCTTATTAGGAAG
GCAACAGACGGGTCTGACATGGATTGGACGAACCACTGAATTGCCGCATTGCAGAGATATTGTATTTAAG
TGCCTAGCTCGATACATAAACGGGTCTCTCTGGTTAGACCAGATCTGAGCCTGGGAGCTCTCTGGCTAAC
TAGGGAACCCACTGCTTAAGCCTCAATAAAGCTTGCCTTGAGTGCTTCAAGTAGTGTGTGCCCGTCTGTT
GTGTGACTCTGGTAACTAGAGATCCCTCAGACCCTTTTAGTCAGTGTGGAAAATCTCTAGCAGTGGCGCC
CGAACAGGGACTTGAAAGCGAAAGGGAAACCAGAGGAGCTCTCTCGACGCAGGACTCGGCTTGCTGAAGC
GCGCACGGCAAGAGGCGAGGGGCGGCGACTGGTGAGTACGCCAAAAATTTTGACTAGCGGAGGCTAGAAG
GAGAGAGATGGGTGCGAGAGCGTCAGTATTAAGCGGGGGAGAATTAGATCGCGATGGGAAAAAATTCGGT
TAAGGCCAGGGGGAAAGAAAAAATATAAATTAAAACATATAGTATGGGCAAGCAGGGAGCTAGAACGATT
CGCAGTTAATCCTGGCCTGTTAGAAACATCAGAAGGCTGTAGACAAATACTGGGACAGCTACAACCATCC
CTTCAGACAGGATCAGAAGAACTTAGATCATTATATAATACAGTAGCAACCCTCTATTGTGTGCATCAAA
GGATAGAGATAAAAGACACCAAGGAAGCTTTAGACAAGATAGAGGAAGAGCAAAACAAAAGTAAGACCAC
CGCACAGCAAGCGGCCGCTGATCTTCAGACCTGGAGGAGGAGATATGAGGGACAATTGGAGAAGTGAATT
ATATAAATATAAAGTAGTAAAAATTGAACCATTAGGAGTAGCACCCACCAAGGCAAAGAGAAGAGTGGTG
CAGAGAGAAAAAAGAGCAGTGGGAATAGGAGCTTTGTTCCTTGGGTTCTTGGGAGCAGCAGGAAGCACTA
TGGGCGCAGCGTCAATGACGCTGACGGTACAGGCCAGACAATTATTGTCTGGTATAGTGCAGCAGCAGAA
CAATTTGCTGAGGGCTATTGAGGCGCAACAGCATCTGTTGCAACTCACAGTCTGGGGCATCAAGCAGCTC
CAGGCAAGAATCCTGGCTGTGGAAAGATACCTAAAGGATCAACAGCTCCTGGGGATTTGGGGTTGCTCTG
GAAAACTCATTTGCACCACTGCTGTGCCTTGGAATGCTAGTTGGAGTAATAAATCTCTGGAACAGATTTG
GAATCACACGACCTGGATGGAGTGGGACAGAGAAATTAACAATTACACAAGCTTAATACACTCCTTAATT
GAAGAATCGCAAAACCAGCAAGAAAAGAATGAACAAGAATTATTGGAATTAGATAAATGGGCAAGTTTGT
GGAATTGGTTTAACATAACAAATTGGCTGTGGTATATAAAATTATTCATAATGATAGTAGGAGGCTTGGT
AGGTTTAAGAATAGTTTTTGCTGTACTTTCTATAGTGAATAGAGTTAGGCAGGGATATTCACCATTATCG
TTTCAGACCCACCTCCCAACCCCGAGGGGACCCATGCATTGCATCTCAATTAGTCAGCAACCAGGTGTGG
AAAGTCCCCAGGCTCCCCAGCAGGCAGAAGTATGCAAAGCATGCGTCTCAATTAGTCAGCAACCATAGTC
CCGCCCCTAACTCCGCCCATCCCGCCCCTAACTCCGCCCAGTTCCGCCCATTCTCCGCCCCATGGCTGAC
TAATTTTTTTTATTTATGCAGAGGCCGAGGCCGCCTCGGCCTCTGAGCTATTCCAGAAGTAGTGAGGAGG
CTTTTTTGGAGGCCTAGGCTTTTGCAAAAAGCTTTCTAGAGGTACCACCGGAGCTTACCATGACCGAGTA
CAAGCCCACGGTGCGCCTCGCCACCCGCGACGACGTCCCCAGGGCCGTACGCACCCTCGCCGCCGCGTTC
GCCGACTACCCCGCCACGCGCCACACCGTCGATCCGGACCGCCACATCGAGCGGGTCACCGAGCTGCAAG
AACTCTTCCTCACGCGCGTCGGGCTCGACATCGGCAAGGTGTGGGTCGCGGACGACGGCGCCGCCGTGGC
GGTCTGGACCACGCCGGAGAGCGTCGAAGCGGGGGCGGTGTTCGCCGAGATCGGCCCGCGCATGGCCGAG
TTGAGCGGTTCCCGGCTGGCCGCGCAGCAACAGATGGAAGGCCTCCTGGCGCCGCACCGGCCCAAGGAGC
CCGCGTGGTTCCTGGCCACCGTCGGCGTCTCGCCCGACCACCAGGGCAAGGGTCTGGGCAGCGCCGTCGT
GCTCCCCGGAGTGGAGGCGGCCGAGCGCGCCGGGGTGCCCGCCTTCCTGGAGACCTCCGCGCCCCGCAAC
CTCCCCTTCTACGAGCGGCTCGGCTTCACCGTCACCGCCGACGTCGAGGTGCCCGAAGGACCGCGCACCT
GGTGCATGACCCGCAAGCCCGGTGCCAGTTAACGAATTCTAGATCTTGAGACAAATGGCAGTATTCATCC
ACAATTTTAAAAGAAAAGGGGGGATTGGGGGGTACAGTGCAGGGGAAAGAATAGTAGACATAATAGCAAC
AGACATACAAACTAAAGAATTACAAAAACAAATTACAAAAATTCAAAATTTTCGGGTTTATTACAGGGAC
AGCAGAGATCCACTTTGGCGCCGGCTCGAGGCCTGCAGGTGCAAAGATGGATAAAGTTTTAAACAGAGAG
GAATCTTTGCAGCTAATGGACCTTCTAGGTCTTGAAAGGAGTGGGAATTGGCTCCGGTGCCCGTCAGTGG
GCAGAGCGCACATCGCCCACAGTCCCCGAGAAGTTGGGGGGAGGGGTCGGCAATTGAACCGGTGCCTAGA
GAAGGTGGCGCGGGGTAAACTGGGAAAGTGATGTCGTGTACTGGCTCCGCCTTTTTCCCGAGGGTGGGGG
AGAACCGTATATAAGTGCAGTAGTCGCCGTGAACGTTCTTTTTCGCAACGGGTTTGCCGCCAGAACACAG
GTAAGTGCCGTGTGTGGTTCCCGCGGGCCTGGCCTCTTTACGGGTTATGGCCCTTGCGTGCCTTGAATTA
CTTCCACCTGGCTGCAGTACGTGATTCTTGATCCCGAGCTTCGGGTTGGAAGTGGGTGGGAGAGTTCGAG
GCCTTGCGCTTAAGGAGCCCCTTCGCCTCGTGCTTGAGTTGAGGCCTGGCCTGGGCGCTGGGGCCGCCGC
GTGCGAATCTGGTGGCACCTTCGCGCCTGTCTCGCTGCTTTCGATAAGTCTCTAGCCATTTAAAATTTTT
GATGACCTGCTGCGACGCTTTTTTTCTGGCAAGATAGTCTTGTAAATGCGGGCCAAGATCTGCACACTGG
TATTTCGGTTTTTGGGGCCGCGGGCGGCGACGGGGCCCGTGCGTCCCAGCGCACATGTTCGGCGAGGCGG
GGCCTGCGAGCGCGGCCACCGAGAATCGGACGGGGGTAGTCTCAAGCTGGCCGGCCTGCTCTGGTGCCTG
GCCTCGCGCCGCCGTGTATCGCCCCGCCCTGGGCGGCAAGGCTGGCCCGGTCGGCACCAGTTGCGTGAGC
GGAAAGATGGCCGCTTCCCGGCCCTGCTGCAGGGAGCTCAAAATGGAGGACGCGGCGCTCGGGAGAGCGG
GCGGGTGAGTCACCCACACAAAGGAAAAGGGCCTTTCCGTCCTCAGCCGTCGCTTCATGTGACTCCACGG
AGTACCGGGCGCCGTCCAGGCACCTCGATTAGTTCTCGAGCTTTTGGAGTACGTCGTCTTTAGGTTGGGG
GGAGGGGTTTTATGCGATGGAGTTTCCCCACACTGAGTGGGTGGAGACTGAAGTTAGGCCAGCTTGGCAC
TTGATGTAATTCTCCTTGGAATTTGCCCTTTTTGAGTTTGGATCTTGGTTCATTCTCAAGCCTCAGACAG
TGGTTCAAAGTTTTTTTCTTCCATTTCAGGTGTCGTGAGGCTAGCACCGCCACCATGGACAAGGGAAGAG
AGAGAATGGCCGCTGCCGCCGCCGCTGCTGCCGCCGCCGCCGCCGCCGCTCAGTGCCGGAGCCCTCGGTG
CGCGGCGGAGAGAAGAGGATTCCGGCGGGAACTCGACTCTTGGCGCCACCGCCTCATGCACTGTGTAGGT
TTTGAGAGTATTTTAGAAGGGCTTTATGGACCACGGCTACGAAGAGACCTCAGTTTATTTGAAGACTGTG
AACCAGAAGAGCTGACTGACTGGTCTATGGATGAAAAATGTTCATTTTGTAACCTACAGAGAGAAGCAGT
CAGTGATTGTATACCATCTCTTGATTCTTCACAGTCAACACCAACAGAGGAGCTATCATCTCAGGGCCAG
TCCAACACTGATAAGATTGAATGCCAAGCAGAAAATTACCTAAATGCACTCTTTCGAAAGAAAGATCTTC
CTCAGAACTGTGATCCTAACATTCCCCTAGTTGCTCAGGAATTAATGAAAAAGATGATACGTCAATTTGC
GATTGAGTACATTTCAAAAAGTGGTAAAACTCAAGAGAATAGAAATGGTTCAATTGGACCAAGTATAGTA
TGTAAAAGTATCCAAATGAATCAAGCAGAAAACTCCCTTCAGGAAGAGCAGGAAGGCCCCTTAGACCTCA
CTGTGAATCGAATGCAAGAACAAAATACTCAGCAAGGGGATGGAGTGTTAGATCTCTCTACAAAGAAAAC
CAGCATAAAATCTGAAGAGTCATCCATATGTGATCCTTCTTCTGAAAATTCAGTGGCTGGCATGCTACAA
GTGAAAACTGATGAGAAACTGAATGTGTCTGATGAGAATACAGCAAGTTGCCCTTTGAGCCCCATTAAGA
TGTGCCTTAATCGTCCCATTGAATGGAATCTGAATTTGACAACAGCATCTCTAACGAGCTGTACAGTTCA
TAACCAAAATCTCAAAAGCGAAGAGAAATAGTAATGAACTAGTCCGTAACTTGAAAGTATTTCGATTTCT
TGGCTTTATATATCTTGTGGAAAGGACGACACCTTAGCACCCGCTCTCAACCAACGCGTTAAGTCGACAA
TCAACCTCTGGATTACAAAATTTGTGAAAGATTGACTGGTATTCTTAACTATGTTGCTCCTTTTACGCTA
TGTGGATACGCTGCTTTAATGCCTTTGTATCATGCTATTGCTTCCCGTATGGCTTTCATTTTCTCCTCCT
TGTATAAATCCTGGTTGCTGTCTCTTTATGAGGAGTTGTGGCCCGTTGTCAGGCAACGTGGCGTGGTGTG
CACTGTGTTTGCTGACGCAACCCCCACTGGTTGGGGCATTGCCACCACCTGTCAGCTCCTTTCCGGGACT
TTCGCTTTCCCCCTCCCTATTGCCACGGCGGAACTCATCGCCGCCTGCCTTGCCCGCTGCTGGACAGGGG
CTCGGCTGTTGGGCACTGACAATTCCGTGGTGTTGTCGGGGAAATCATCGTCCTTTCCTTGGCTGCTCGC
CTGTGTTGCCACCTGGATTCTGCGCGGGACGTCCTTCTGCTACGTCCCTTCGGCCCTCAATCCAGCGGAC
CTTCCTTCCCGCGGCCTGCTGCCGGCTCTGCGGCCTCTTCCGCGTCTTCGCCTTCGCCCTCAGACGAGTC
GGATCTCCCTTTGGGCCGCCTCCCCGCGTCGACTTTAAGACCAATGACTTACAAGGCAGCTGTAGATCTT
AGCCACTTTTTAAAAGAAAAGGGGGGACTGGAAGGGCTAATTCACTCCCAACGAAGACAAGATCTGCTTT
TTGCTTGTACTGGGTCTCTCTGGTTAGACCAGATCTGAGCCTGGGAGCTCTCTGGCTAACTAGGGAACCC
ACTGCTTAAGCCTCAATAAAGCTTGCCTTGAGTGCTTCAAGTAGTGTGTGCCCGTCTGTTGTGTGACTCT
GGTAACTAGAGATCCCTCAGACCCTTTTAGTCAGTGTGGAAAATCTCTAGCAGTACGTATAGTAGTTCAT
GTCATCTTATTATTCAGTATTTATAACTTGCAAAGAAATGAATATCAGAGAGTGAGAGGAACTTGTTTAT
TGCAGCTTATAATGGTTACAAATAAAGCAATAGCATCACAAATTTCACAAATAAAGCATTTTTTTCACTG
CATTCTAGTTGTGGTTTGTCCAAACTCATCAATGTATCTTATCATGTCTGGCTCTAGCTATCCCGCCCCT
AACTCCGCCCATCCCGCCCCTAACTCCGCCCAGTTCCGCCCATTCTCCGCCCCATGGCTGACTAATTTTT
TTTATTTATGCAGAGGCCGAGGCCGCCTCGGCCTCTGAGCTATTCCAGAAGTAGTGAGGAGGCTTTTTTG
GAGGCCTAGGGACGTACCCAATTCGCCCTATAGTGAGTCGTATTACGCGCGCTCACTGGCCGTCGTTTTA
CAACGTCGTGACTGGGAAAACCCTGGCGTTACCCAACTTAATCGCCTTGCAGCACATCCCCCTTTCGCCA
GCTGGCGTAATAGCGAAGAGGCCCGCACTGATCGCCCTTCCCAACAGTTGCGCAGCCTGAATGGCGAATG
GG
[124 nt withheld, positions 6653-6776]
C
[91 nt withheld, positions 6778-6868]
A
[49 nt withheld, positions 6870-6918]
CCTTTGACGTTGGAGTCCACGTTCTTT
[37 nt withheld, positions 6946-6982]
ACCCTATCTCGGTCTATTCTTTTGATTTATAAGGGATTTTGCCGATTTCGGCCTATTGGTTAAAAAATGA
GCTGATTTAACAAAAATTTAACGCGAATTTTAACAAAATATTAACGCTTACAATTTAGGTGGCACTTTTC
GGGGAAATGTGCGCGGAACCCCTATTTGTTTATTTTTCTAAATACATTCAAATATGTATCCGCTCATGAG
ACAATAACCCTGATAAATGCTTCAATAATATTGAAAAAGGAAGAGTATGAGTATTCAACATTTCCGTGTC
GCCCTTATTCCCTTTTTTGCGGCATTTTGCCTTCCTGTTTTTGCTCACCCAGAAACGCTGGTGAAAGTAA
AAGATGCTGAAGATCAGTTGGGTGCACGAGTGGGTTACATCGAACTGGATCTCAACAGCGGTAAGATCCT
TGAGAGTTTTCGCCCCGAAGAACGTTTTCCAATGATGAGCACTTTTAAAGTTCTGCTATGTGGCGCGGTA
TTATCCCGTATTGACGCCGGGCAAGAGCAACTCGGTCGCCGCATACACTATTCTCAGAATGACTTGGTTG
AGTACTCACCAGTCACAGAAAAGCATCTTACGGATGGCATGACAGTAAGAGAATTATGCAGTGCTGCCAT
AACCATGAGTGATAACACTGCGGCCAACTTACTTCTGACAACGATCGGAGGACCGAAGGAGCTAACCGCT
TTTTTGCACAACATGGGGGATCATGTAACTCGCCTTGATCGTTGGGAACCGGAGCTGAATGAAGCCATAC
CAAACGACGAGCGTGACACCACGATGCCTGTAGCAATGGCAACAACGTTGCGCAAACTATTAACTGGCGA
ACTACTTACTCTAGCTTCCCGGCAACAATTAATAGACTGGATGGAGGCGGATAAAGTTGCAGGACCACTT
CTGCGCTCGGCCCTTCCGGCTGGCTGGTTTATTGCTGATAAATCTGGAGCCGGTGAGCGTGGGTCTCGCG
GTATCATTGCAGCACTGGGGCCAGATGGTAAGCCCTCCCGTATCGTAGTTATCTACACGACGGGGAGTCA
GGCAACTATGGATGAACGAAATAGACAGATCGCTGAGATAGGTGCCTCACTGATTAAGCATTGGTAACTG
TCAGACCAAGTTTACTCATATATACTTTAGATTGATTTAAAACTTCATTTTTAATTTAAAAGGATCTAGG
TGAAGATCCTTTTTGATAATCTCATGACCAAAATCCCTTAACGTGAGTTTTCGTTCCACTGAGCGTCAGA
CCCCGTAGAAAAGATCAAAGGATCTTCTTGAGATCCTTTTTTTCTGCGCGTAATCTGCTGCTTGCAAACA
AAAAAACCACCGCTACCAGCGGTGGTTTGTTTGCCGGATCAAGAGCTACCAACTCTTTTTCCGAAGGTAA
CTGGCTTCAGCAGAGCGCAGATACCAAATACTGTTCTTCTAGTGTAGCCGTAGTTAGGCCACCACTTCAA
GAACTCTGTAGCACCGCCTACATACCTCGCTCTGCTAATCCTGTTACCAGTGGCTGCTGCCAGTGGCGAT
AAGTCGTGTCTTACCGGGTTGGACTCAAGACGATAGTTACCGGATAAGGCGCAGCGGTCGGGCTGAACGG
GGGGTTCGTGCACACAGCCCAGCTTGGAGCGAACGACCTACACCGAACTGAGATACCTACAGCGTGAGCT
ATGAGAAAGCGCCACGCTTCCCGAAGGGAGAAAGGCGGACAGGTATCCGGTAAGCGGCAGGGTCGGAACA
GGAGAGCGCACGAGGGAGCTTCCAGGGGGAAACGCCTGGTATCTTTATAGTCCTGTCGGGTTTCGCCACC
TCTGACTTGAGCGTCGATTTTTGTGATGCTCGTCAGGGGGGCGGAGCCTATGGAAAAACGCCAGCAACGC
GGCCTTTTTACGGTTCCTGGCCTTTTGCTGGCCTTTTGCTCACATGTTCTTTCCTGCGTTATCCCCTGAT
TCTGTGGATAACCGTATTACCGCCTTTGAGTGAGCTGATACCGCTCGCCGCAGCCGAACGACCGAGCGCA
GCGAGTCAGTGAGCGAGGAAGCGGAAGAGCGCCCAATACGCAAACCGCCTCTCCCCGCGCGTTGGCCGAT
TCATTAATGCAGCTGGCACGACAGGTTTCCCGACTGGAAAGCGGGCAGTGAGCGCAACGCAATTAATGTG
AGTTAGCTCACTCATTAGGCACCCCAGGCTTTACACTTTATGCTTCCGGCTCGTATGTTGTGTGGAATTG
TGAGCGGATAACAATTTCACACAGGAAACAGCTATGACCATGATTACGCCAAGCGCGCAATTAACCCTCA
CTAAAGGGAACAAAAGCTGGAGCTGCAAGC
