>Addgene plasmid #142596 | TFORF0324 | depositor partial sequence | sequence record 279926 | Insert
ACCGCCACCATGGACAAGGGAAGAGAGAGAATGGCCGCTGCCGCCGCCGCTGCTGCCGCCGCCGCCGCCG
CCGCTCAGTGCCGGAGCCCTCGGTGCGCGGCGGAGAGAAGAGGATTCCGGCGGGAACTCGACTCTTGGCG
CCACCGCCTCATGCACTGTGTAGGTTTTGAGAGTATTTTAGAAGGGCTTTATGGACCACGGCTACGAAGA
GACCTCAGTTTATTTGAAGACTGTGAACCAGAAGAGCTGACTGACTGGTCTATGGATGAAAAATGTTCAT
TTTGTAACCTACAGAGAGAAGCAGTCAGTGATTGTATACCATCTCTTGATTCTTCACAGTCAACACCAAC
AGAGGAGCTATCATCTCAGGGCCAGTCCAACACTGATAAGATTGAATGCCAAGCAGAAAATTACCTAAAT
GCACTCTTTCGAAAGAAAGATCTTCCTCAGAACTGTGATCCTAACATTCCCCTAGTTGCTCAGGAATTAA
TGAAAAAGATGATACGTCAATTTGCGATTGAGTACATTTCAAAAAGTGGTAAAACTCAAGAGAATAGAAA
TGGTTCAATTGGACCAAGTATAGTATGTAAAAGTATCCAAATGAATCAAGCAGAAAACTCCCTTCAGGAA
GAGCAGGAAGGCCCCTTAGACCTCACTGTGAATCGAATGCAAGAACAAAATACTCAGCAAGGGGATGGAG
TGTTAGATCTCTCTACAAAGAAAACCAGCATAAAATCTGAAGAGTCATCCATATGTGATCCTTCTTCTGA
AAATTCAGTGGCTGGCATGCTACAAGTGAAAACTGATGAGAAACTGAATGTGTCTGATGAGAATACAGCA
AGTTGCCCTTTGAGCCCCATTAAGATGTGCCTTAATCGTCCCATTGAATGGAATCTGAATTTGACAACAG
CATCTCTAACGAGCTGTACAGTTCATAACCAAAATCTCAAAAGCGAAGAGAAATAGTAATGAACTAGTCC
GTAACTTGAAAGTATTTCGATTTCTTGGCTTTATATATCTTGTGGAAAGGACGACACCTTAGCACCCGCT
CTCAACCA
