>Addgene plasmid #142596 | TFORF0324 | depositor partial sequence | sequence record 279927 | Barcode
CACCTTAGCACCCGCTCTCAACCA
